>Addgene plasmid #62140 | pMuLE ENTR CMV eGFP L5-L2 | depositor full sequence | sequence record 101424 | Full Sequence
TCGAGCATGCATCTAGAGGTACCCAGCTTTCTTGTACAAAGTTGGCATTATAAGAAAGCATTGCTTATCA
ATTTGTTGCAACGAACAGGTCACTATCAGTCAAAATAAAATCATTATTTGCCATCCAGCTGCAGGGCGGC
CGCGATATCCCCTATAGTGAGTCGTATTACATGGTCATAGCTGTTTCCTGGCAGCTCTGGCCCGTGTCTC
AAAATCTCTGATGTTACATTGCACAAGATAAAAATATATCATCATGAACAATAAAACTGTCTGCTTACAT
AAACAGTAATACAAGGGGTGTTATGAGCCATATTCAACGGGAAACGTCGAGGCCGCGATTAAATTCCAAC
ATGGATGCTGATTTATATGGGTATAAATGGGCTCGCGATAATGTCGGGCAATCAGGTGCGACAATCTATC
GCTTGTATGGGAAGCCCGATGCGCCAGAGTTGTTTCTGAAACATGGCAAAGGTAGCGTTGCCAATGATGT
TACAGATGAGATGGTCAGACTAAACTGGCTGACGGAATTTATGCCTCTTCCGACCATCAAGCATTTTATC
CGTACTCCTGATGATGCATGGTTACTCACCACTGCGATCCCCGGAAAAACAGCATTCCAGGTATTAGAAG
AATATCCTGATTCAGGTGAAAATATTGTTGATGCGCTGGCAGTGTTCCTGCGCCGGTTGCATTCGATTCC
TGTTTGTAATTGTCCTTTTAACAGCGATCGCGTATTTCGTCTCGCTCAGGCGCAATCACGAATGAATAAC
GGTTTGGTTGATGCGAGTGATTTTGATGACGAGCGTAATGGCTGGCCTGTTGAACAAGTCTGGAAAGAAA
TGCATAAACTTTTGCCATTCTCACCGGATTCAGTCGTCACTCATGGTGATTTCTCACTTGATAACCTTAT
TTTTGACGAGGGGAAATTAATAGGTTGTATTGATGTTGGACGAGTCGGAATCGCAGACCGATACCAGGAT
CTTGCCATCCTATGGAACTGCCTCGGTGAGTTTTCTCCTTCATTACAGAAACGGCTTTTTCAAAAATATG
GTATTGATAATCCTGATATGAATAAATTGCAGTTTCATTTGATGCTCGATGAGTTTTTCTAATCAGAATT
GGTTAATTGGTTGTAACACTGGCAGAGCATTACGCTGACTTGACGGGACGGCGCAAGCTCATGACCAAAA
TCCCTTAACGTGAGTTACGCGTCGTTCCACTGAGCGTCAGACCCCGTAGAAAAGATCAAAGGATCTTCTT
GAGATCCTTTTTTTCTGCGCGTAATCTGCTGCTTGCAAACAAAAAAACCACCGCTACCAGCGGTGGTTTG
TTTGCCGGATCAAGAGCTACCAACTCTTTTTCCGAAGGTAACTGGCTTCAGCAGAGCGCAGATACCAAAT
ACTGTTCTTCTAGTGTAGCCGTAGTTAGGCCACCACTTCAAGAACTCTGTAGCACCGCCTACATACCTCG
CTCTGCTAATCCTGTTACCAGTGGCTGCTGCCAGTGGCGATAAGTCGTGTCTTACCGGGTTGGACTCAAG
ACGATAGTTACCGGATAAGGCGCAGCGGTCGGGCTGAACGGGGGGTTCGTGCACACAGCCCAGCTTGGAG
CGAACGACCTACACCGAACTGAGATACCTACAGCGTGAGCTATGAGAAAGCGCCACGCTTCCCGAAGGGA
GAAAGGCGGACAGGTATCCGGTAAGCGGCAGGGTCGGAACAGGAGAGCGCACGAGGGAGCTTCCAGGGGG
AAACGCCTGGTATCTTTATAGTCCTGTCGGGTTTCGCCACCTCTGACTTGAGCGTCGATTTTTGTGATGC
TCGTCAGGGGGGCGGAGCCTATGGAAAAACGCCAGCAACGCGGCCTTTTTACGGTTCCTGGCCTTTTGCT
GGCCTTTTGCTCACATGTTCTTTCCTGCGTTATCCCCTGATTCTGTGGATAACCGTATTACCGCCTTTGA
GTGAGCTGATACCGCTCGCCGCAGCCGAACGACCGAGCGCAGCGAGTCAGTGAGCGAGGAAGCGGAAGAG
CGCCCAATACGCAAACCGCCTCTCCCCGCGCGTTGGCCGATTCATTAATGCAGCTGGCACGACAGGTTTC
CCGACTGGAAAGCGGGCAGTGAGCGCAACGCAATTAATACGCGTACCGCTAGCCAGGAAGAGTTTGTAGA
AACGCAAAAAGGCCATCCGTCAGGATGGCCTTCTGCTTAGTTTGATGCCTGGCAGTTTATGGCGGGCGTC
CTGCCCGCCACCCTCCGGGCCGTTGCTTCACAACGTTCAAATCCGCTCCCGGCGGATTTGTCCTACTCAG
GAGAGCGTTCACCGACAAACAACAGATAAAACGAAAGGCCCAGTCTTCCGACTGAGCCTTTCGTTTTATT
TGATGCCTGGCAGTTCCCTACTCTCGCGTTAACGCTAGCATGGATGTTTTCCCAGTCACGACGTTGTAAA
ACGACGGCCAGTCTTAAGCTCGGGCCCCAAATAATGATTTTATTTTGACTGATAGTGACCTGTTCGTTGC
AACAAATTGATGAGCAATGCTTTTTTATAATGCCAACTTTGTATACAAAAGTTGGCGATGTACGGGCCAG
ATATACGCGTTGACATTGATTATTGACTAGTTATTAATAGTAATCAATTACGGGGTCATTAGTTCATAGC
CCATATATGGAGTTCCGCGTTACATAACTTACGGTAAATGGCCCGCCTGGCTGACCGCCCAACGACCCCC
GCCCATTGACGTCAATAATGACGTATGTTCCCATAGTAACGCCAATAGGGACTTTCCATTGACGTCAATG
GGTGGAGTATTTACGGTAAACTGCCCACTTGGCAGTACATCAAGTGTATCATATGCCAAGTACGCCCCCT
ATTGACGTCAATGACGGTAAATGGCCCGCCTGGCATTATGCCCAGTACATGACCTTATGGGACTTTCCTA
CTTGGCAGTACATCTACGTATTAGTCATCGCTATTACCATGGTGATGCGGTTTTGGCAGTACATCAATGG
GCGTGGATAGCGGTTTGACTCACGGGGATTTCCAAGTCTCCACCCCATTGACGTCAATGGGAGTTTGTTT
TGGCACCAAAATCAACGGGACTTTCCAAAATGTCGTAACAACTCCGCCCCATTGACGCAAATGGGCGGTA
GGCGTGTACGGTGGGAGGTCTATATAAGCAGAGCTCTCTGGCTAACTAGAGAACCCACTGCTTACTGGCT
TATCGAAATTAATACGACTCACTATAGGGAGACCCAAGCTTGGTACCGAGCTCGGATCCTAAAGCCACCA
TGGTGAGCAAGGGCGAGGAGCTGTTCACCGGGGTGGTGCCCATCCTGGTCGAGCTGGACGGCGACGTAAA
CGGCCACAAGTTCAGCGTGTCCGGCGAGGGCGAGGGCGATGCCACCTACGGCAAGCTGACCCTGAAGTTC
ATCTGCACCACCGGCAAGCTGCCCGTGCCCTGGCCCACCCTCGTGACCACCCTGACCTACGGCGTGCAGT
GCTTCAGCCGCTACCCCGACCACATGAAGCAGCACGACTTCTTCAAGTCCGCCATGCCCGAAGGCTACGT
CCAGGAGCGCACCATCTTCTTCAAGGACGACGGCAACTACAAGACCCGCGCCGAGGTGAAGTTCGAGGGC
GACACCCTGGTGAACCGCATCGAGCTGAAGGGCATCGACTTCAAGGAGGACGGCAACATCCTGGGGCACA
AGCTGGAGTACAACTACAACAGCCACAACGTCTATATCATGGCCGACAAGCAGAAGAACGGCATCAAGGT
GAACTTCAAGATCCGCCACAACATCGAGGACGGCAGCGTGCAGCTCGCCGACCACTACCAGCAGAACACC
CCCATCGGCGACGGCCCCGTGCTGCTGCCCGACAACCACTACCTGAGCACCCAGTCCGCCCTGAGCAAAG
ACCCCAACGAGAAGCGCGATCACATGGTCCTGCTGGAGTTCGTGACCGCCGCCGGGATCACTCTCGGCAT
GGACGAGCTGTACAAGTAAAGCGGCCGCGACTCTAGAGC
Features (pLannotate 1.2.2; 14 found; start..end, strand, type, name):
     21..120     -  protein_bind   attL2: mutant version of attL; recombination site for the Gateway® LR reaction LR Clonase™
    151..169     -  promoter       T7 promoter: promoter for bacteriophage T7 RNA polymerase
    303..1112    +  CDS            KanR: aminoglycoside phosphotransferase; aph(3')-Ia; confers resistance to kanamycin in bacteria or G418 (Geneticin®) in eukaryotes
   1259..1847    +  rep_origin     ori: high-copy-number ColE1/pMB1/pBR322/pUC origin of replication
   2030..2122    +  CDS            lacI (fragment): lac repressor; lacI; The lac repressor binds to the lac operator to inhibit transcription in E. coli. This inhibition can be relieved by adding lactose or isopropyl-β-D-thiogalactopyranoside (IPTG).
   2177..2204    -  terminator     rrnB T2 terminator: transcription terminator T2 from the E. coli rrnB gene
   2336..2379    +  terminator     rrnB T1 terminator: Escherichia coli rrnB; transcription terminator T1 from the E. coli rrnB gene
   2426..2462    -  CDS            lacZα (fragment): LacZα fragment of β-galactosidase; lacZ fragment
   2479..2574    +  protein_bind   attL5: mutant version of attL; recombination site for the Gateway® LR reaction LR Clonase™
   2602..2981    +  enhancer       CMV enhancer: human cytomegalovirus immediate early enhancer
   2982..3185    +  promoter       CMV promoter: human cytomegalovirus (CMV) immediate early promoter
   3181..3214    +  LTR            5' LTR (truncated) (fragment): truncated 5' long terminal repeat (LTR) from HIV-1
   3230..3248    +  promoter       T7 promoter: promoter for bacteriophage T7 RNA polymerase
   3290..4009    +  CDS            EGFP: the original enhanced GFP (Yang et al., 1996) mammalian codon-optimized
