[The description below was written by a language model from this plasmid's Addgene catalogue record and pLannotate feature annotations shown in this document.]
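Description:
pMuLE ENTR CMV eGFP L5-L2 is a small (about 4 kb) Gateway entry plasmid from the MuLE (Multiple Lentiviral Expression) toolkit, a modular system for assembling several expression units into a single lentiviral vector by MultiSite Gateway recombination. The record lists no named backbone, but the annotated features are those of a typical pDONR-derived entry clone. These include a high-copy ColE1/pUC-type origin, a kanamycin resistance gene (aph(3')-Ia) for selection in E. coli, and rrnB T1 and T2 terminators upstream of the cassette that shield it from read-through transcription. Short lacI and lacZα fragments are also present as cloning remnants.

The payload sits between an attL5 site and an attL2 site. It consists of the human cytomegalovirus immediate early enhancer and promoter followed by the EGFP coding sequence, the mammalian codon-optimised enhanced green fluorescent protein. Between promoter and reporter the annotation picks up a T7 promoter and a very short match to a truncated HIV-1 5' LTR. That match overlaps the end of the CMV promoter and is probably a junction remnant rather than a functional viral element. No polyadenylation signal is annotated within the module, and the entry plasmid itself carries no lentiviral packaging elements; these would come from the destination vector.

The L5-L2 flanks set the position and orientation of this module in an LR reaction. It pairs with a complementary entry clone ending in a matching att5 site, so the CMV-EGFP unit takes the last position of a multi-fragment assembly in a MuLE lentiviral destination vector. There it serves as a constitutive fluorescent marker for transduced mammalian cells, alongside other modules chosen by the user.
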