Addgene plasmid #62140: pMuLE ENTR CMV eGFP L5-L2
Purpose: MuLE (Multiple Lentiviral Expression) Entry vector containing a CMV promoter and EGFP module. Compatible with MultiSite Gateway cloning
Depositing lab: Ian Frew. Depositing organization: University of Zurich. Publication: A versatile modular vector system for rapid combinatorial mammalian genetics. Albers J, Danzer C, Rechsteiner M, Lehmann H, Brandt LP, Hejhal T, Catalano A, Busenhart P, Goncalves AF, Brandt S, Bode PK, Bode-Lesniewska B, Wild PJ, Frew IJ. J Clin Invest. 2015 Mar 9. pii: 79743. doi: 10.1172/JCI79743. PubMed 25751063.
Backbone
  Vector backbone: N/A
  Vector type: Mammalian Expression ; MuLE Gateway Entry Vector
Growth in bacteria
  Bacterial resistance: Kanamycin, 50 μg/mL
  Growth temperature: 37°C
  Growth strain: DH5alpha
  Copy number: High Copy
Gene/Insert
  Gene/Insert name: eGFP
  Species: Synthetic
  Promoter: CMV
  Cloning method: Gateway Cloning
  Sequencing primers: 5′ M13-fwd; 3′ M13-rev
Terms and licenses: Academic/Nonprofit Terms; Industry Terms: Not Available to Industry
How to cite: pMuLE ENTR CMV eGFP L5-L2 was a gift from Ian Frew (Addgene plasmid # 62140 ; http://n2t.net/addgene:62140 ; RRID:Addgene_62140)
