>Addgene plasmid #62140 | pMuLE ENTR CMV eGFP L5-L2 | addgene partial sequence | sequence record 103746 | M13-F20 5'-TGTAAAACGACGGCCAGT-3'
GACTGATAGTGACCTGTTCGTTGCAACAAATTGATGAGCAATGCTTTTTTATAATGCCAACTTTGTATAC
AAAAGTTGGCGATGTACGGGCCAGATATACGCGTTGACATTGATTATTGACTAGTTATTAATAGTAATCA
ATTACGGGGTCATTAGTTCATAGCCCATATATGGAGTTCCGCGTTACATAACTTACGGTAAATGGCCCGC
CTGGCTGACCGCCCAACGACCCCCGCCCATTGACGTCAATAATGACGTATGTTCCCATAGTAACGCCAAT
AGGGACTTTCCATTGACGTCAATGGGTGGAGTATTTACGGTAAACTGCCCACTTGGCAGTACATCAAGTG
TATCATATGCCAAGTACGCCCCCTATTGACGTCAATGACGGTAAATGGCCCGCCTGGCATTATGCCCAGT
ACATGACCTTATGGGACTTTCCTACTTGGCAGTACATCTACGTATTAGTCATCGCTATTACCATGGTGAT
GCGGTTTTGGCAGTACATCAATGGGCGTGGATAGCGGTTTGACTCACGGGGATTTCCAAGTCTCCACCCC
ATTGACGTCAATGGGAGTTTGTTTTGGCACCAAAATCAACGGGACTTTCCAAAATGTCGTAACAACTCCG
CCCCATTGACGCAAATGGGCGGTAGGCGTGTACGGTGGGAGGTCTATATAAGCAGAGCTCTCTGGCTAAC
TAGAGAACCCACTGCTTACTGGCTTATCGAAATTAATACGACTCACTATA
