>Addgene plasmid #62140 | pMuLE ENTR CMV eGFP L5-L2 | addgene partial sequence | sequence record 103747 | M13-Rev 5'-CAGGAAACAGCTATGACC-3'
TAATGATTTTATTTTGACTGATAGTGACCTGTTCGTTGCAACAAATTGATAAGCAATGCTTTCTTATAAT
GCCAACTTTGTACAAGAAAGCTGGGTACCTCTAGATGCATGCTCGAGCTCTAGAGTCGCGGCCGCTTTAC
TTGTACAGCTCGTCCATGCCGAGAGTGATCCCGGCGGCGGTCACGAACTCCAGCAGGACCATGTGATCGC
GCTTCTCGTTGGGGTCTTTGCTCAGGGCGGACTGGGTGCTCAGGTAGTGGTTGTCGGGCAGCAGCACGGG
GCCGTCGCCGATGGGGGTGTTCTGCTGGTAGTGGTCGGCGAGCTGCACGCTGCCGTCCTCGATGTTGTGG
CGGATCTTGAAGTTCACCTTGATGCCGTTCTTCTGCTTGTCGGCCATGATATAGACGTTGTGGCTGTTGT
AGTTGTACTCCAGCTTGTGCCCCAGGATGTTGCCGTCCTCCTTGAAGTCGATGCCCTTCAGCTCGATGCG
GTTCACCAGGGTGTCGCCCTCGAACTTCACCTCGGCGCGGGTCTTGTAGTTGCCGTCGTCCTTGAAGAAG
ATGGTGCGCTCCTGGACGTAGCCTTCGGGCATGGCGGACTTGAAGAAGTCGTGCTGCTTCATGTGGTCGG
GGTAGCGGCTGAAGCACTGCACGCCGTAGGTCA
